>Addgene plasmid #177156 | pRS42K_PCP-VP64_A-PP7 | addgene full sequence | sequence record 352559 | Addgene NGS Result
GTCAAGACTGTCAAGGAGGGTATTCTGGGCCTCCATGTCGCTGCACTCTCAGTACAATCTGCTCTGATGC
CGCATAGTTAAGCCAGCCCCGACACCCGCCAACACCCGCTGACGCGCCCTGACGGGCTTGTCTGCTCCCG
GCATCCGCTTACAGACAAGCTGTGACCGTCTCCGGGAGCTGCATGTGTCAGAGGTTTTCACCGTCATCAC
CGAAACGCGCGAGACGAAAGGGCCTCGTGATACGCCTATTTTTATAGGTTAATGTCATGATAATAATGGT
TTCTTAGTATGATCCAATATCAAAGGAAATGATAGCATTGAAGGATGAGACTAATCCAATTGAGGAGTGG
CAGCATATAGAACAGCTAAAGGGTAGTGCTGAAGGAAGCATACGATACCCCGCATGGAATGGGATAATAT
CACAGGAGGTACTAGACTACCTTTCATCCTACATAAATAGACGCATATAAGTACGCATTTAAGCATAAAC
ACGCACTATGCCGTTCTTCTCATGTATATATATATACAGGCAACACGCAGATATAGGTGCGACGTGAACA
GTGAGCTGTATGTGCGCAGCTCGCGTTGCATTTTCGGAAGCGCTCGTTTTCGGAAACGCTTTGAAGTTCC
TATTCCGAAGTTCCTATTCTCTAGAAAGTATAGGAACTTCAGAGCGCTTTTGAAAACCAAAAGCGCTCTG
AAGACGCACTTTCAAAAAACCAAAAACGCACCGGACTGTAACGAGCTACTAAAATATTGCGAATACCGCT
TCCACAAACATTGCTCAAAAGTATCTCTTTGCTATATATCTCTGTGCTATATCCCTATATAACCTACCCA
TCCACCTTTCGCTCCTTGAACTTGCATCTAAACTCGACCTCTACATTTTTTATGTTTATCTCTAGTATTA
CTCTTTAGACAAAAAAATTGTAGTAAGAACTATTCATAGAGTGAATCGAAAACAATACGAAAATGTAAAC
ATTTCCTATACGTAGTATATAGAGACAAAATAGAAGAAACCGTTCATAATTTTCTGACCAATGAAGAATC
ATCAACGCTATCACTTTCTGTTCACAAAGTATGCGCAATCCACATCGGTATAGAATATAATCGGGGATGC
CTTTATCTTGAAAAAATGCACCCGCAGCTTCGCTAGTAATCAGTAAACGCGGGAAGTGGAGTCAGGCTTT
TTTTATGGAAGAGAAAATAGACACCAAAGTAGCCTTCTTCTAACCTTAACGGACCTACAGTGCAAAAAGT
TATCAAGAGACTGCATTATAGAGCGCACAAAGGAGAAAAAAAGTAATCTAAGATGCTTTGTTAGAAAAAT
AGCGCTCTCGGGATGCATTTTTGTAGAACAAAAAAGAAGTATAGATTCTTTGTTGGTAAAATAGCGCTCT
CGCGTTGCATTTCTGTTCTGTAAAAATGCAGCTCAGATTCTTTGTTTGAAAAATTAGCGCTCTCGCGTTG
CATTTTTGTTTTACAAAAATGAAGCACAGATTCTTCGTTGGTAAAATAGCGCTTTCGCGTTGCATTTCTG
TTCTGTAAAAATGCAGCTCAGATTCTTTGTTTGAAAAATTAGCGCTCTCGCGTTGCATTTTTGTTCTACA
AAATGAAGCACAGATGCTTCGTTCAGGTGGCACTTTTCGGGGAAATGTGCGCGGAACCCCTATTTGTTTA
TTTTTCTAAATACATTCAAATATGTATCCGCTCATGAGACAATAACCCTGATAAATGCTTCAATAATATT
GAAAAAGGAAGAGTATGAGTATTCAACATTTCCGTGTCGCCCTTATTCCCTTTTTTGCGGCATTTTGCCT
TCCTGTTTTTGCTCACCCAGAAACGCTGGTGAAAGTAAAAGATGCTGAAGATCAGTTGGGTGCACGAGTG
GGTTACATCGAACTGGATCTCAACAGCGGTAAGATCCTTGAGAGTTTTCGCCCCGAAGAACGTTTTCCAA
TGATGAGCACTTTTAAAGTTCTGCTATGTGGCGCGGTATTATCCCGTATTGACGCCGGGCAAGAGCAACT
CGGTCGCCGCATACACTATTCTCAGAATGACTTGGTTGAGTACTCACCAGTCACAGAAAAGCATCTTACG
GATGGCATGACAGTAAGAGAATTATGCAGTGCTGCCATAACCATGAGTGATAACACTGCGGCCAACTTAC
TTCTGACAACGATCGGAGGACCGAAGGAGCTAACCGCTTTTTTGCACAACATGGGGGATCATGTAACTCG
CCTTGATCGTTGGGAACCGGAGCTGAATGAAGCCATACCAAACGACGAGCGTGACACCACGATGCCTGTA
GCAATGGCAACAACGTTGCGCAAACTATTAACTGGCGAACTACTTACTCTAGCTTCCCGGCAACAATTAA
TAGACTGGATGGAGGCGGATAAAGTTGCAGGACCACTTCTGCGCTCGGCCCTTCCGGCTGGCTGGTTTAT
TGCTGATAAATCTGGAGCCGGTGAGCGTGGGTCTCGCGGTATCATTGCAGCACTGGGGCCAGATGGTAAG
CCCTCCCGTATCGTAGTTATCTACACGACGGGGAGTCAGGCAACTATGGATGAACGAAATAGACAGATCG
CTGAGATAGGTGCCTCACTGATTAAGCATTGGTAACTGTCAGACCAAGTTTACTCATATATACTTTAGAT
TGATTTAAAACTTCATTTTTAATTTAAAAGGATCTAGGTGAAGATCCTTTTTGATAATCTCATGACCAAA
ATCCCTTAACGTGAGTTTTCGTTCCACTGAGCGTCAGACCCCGTAGAAAAGATCAAAGGATCTTCTTGAG
ATCCTTTTTTTCTGCGCGTAATCTGCTGCTTGCAAACAAAAAAACCACCGCTACCAGCGGTGGTTTGTTT
GCCGGATCAAGAGCTACCAACTCTTTTTCCGAAGGTAACTGGCTTCAGCAGAGCGCAGATACCAAATACT
GTTCTTCTAGTGTAGCCGTAGTTAGGCCACCACTTCAAGAACTCTGTAGCACCGCCTACATACCTCGCTC
TGCTAATCCTGTTACCAGTGGCTGCTGCCAGTGGCGATAAGTCGTGTCTTACCGGGTTGGACTCAAGACG
ATAGTTACCGGATAAGGCGCAGCGGTCGGGCTGAACGGGGGGTTCGTGCACACAGCCCAGCTTGGAGCGA
ACGACCTACACCGAACTGAGATACCTACAGCGTGAGCTATGAGAAAGCGCCACGCTTCCCGAAGGGAGAA
AGGCGGACAGGTATCCGGTAAGCGGCAGGGTCGGAACAGGAGAGCGCACGAGGGAGCTTCCAGGGGGAAA
CGCCTGGTATCTTTATAGTCCTGTCGGGTTTCGCCACCTCTGACTTGAGCGTCGATTTTTGTGATGCTCG
TCAGGGGGGCGGAGCCTATGGAAAAACGCCAGCAACGCGGCCTTTTTACGGTTCCTGGCCTTTTGCTGGC
CTTTTGCTCACATGTTCTTTCCTGCGTTATCCCCTGATTCTGTGGATAACCGTATTACCGCCTTTGAGTG
AGCTGATACCGCTCGCCGCAGCCGAACGACCGAGCGCAGCGAGTCAGTGAGCGAGGAAGCGGAAGAGCGC
CCAATACGCAAACCGCCTCTCCCCGCGCGTTGGCCGATTCATTAATGCAGCTGGCACGACAGGTTTCCCG
ACTGGAAAGCGGGCAGTGAGCGCAACGCAATTAATGTGAGTTAGCTCACTCATTAGGCACCCCAGGCTTT
ACACTTTATGCTTCCGGCTCGTATGTTGTGTGGAATTGTGAGCGGATAACAATTTCACACAGGAAACAGC
TATGACCATGATTACGCCAAGCGCGCAATTAACCCTCACTAAAGGGAACAAAAGCTGGAGCTCGCCGGGA
TCGAAGAAATGATGGTAAATGAAATAGGAAATCAAGGAGCATGAAGGCAAAAGACAAATATAAGGGTCGA
ACGAAAAATAAAGTGAAAAGTGTTGATATGATGTATTTGGCTTTGCGGCGCCGAAAAAACGAGTTTACGC
AATTGCACAATCATGCTGACTCTGTGGCGGACCCGCGCTCTTGCCGGCCCGGCGATAACGCTGGGCGTGA
GGCTGTGCCCGGCGGAGTTTTTTGCGCCTGCATTTTCCAAGGTTTACCCTGCGCTAAGGGGCGAGATTGG
AGAAGCAATAAGAATGCCGGTTGGGGTTGCGATGATGACGACCACGACAACTGGTGTCATTATTTAAGTT
GCCGAAAGAACCTGAGTGCATTTGCAACATGAGTATACTAGAAGAATGAGCCAAGACTTGCGAGACGCGA
GTTTGCCGGTGGTGCGAACAATAGAGCGACCATGACCTTGAAGGTGAGACGCGCATAACCGCTAGAGTAC
TTTGAAGAGGAAACAGCAATAGGGTTGCTACCAGTATAAATAGACAGGTACATACAACACTGGAAATGGT
TGTCTGTTTGAGTACGCTTTCAATTCATTTGGGTGTGCACTTTATTATGTTACAATATGGAAGGGAACTT
TACACTTCTCCTATGCACATATATTAATTAAAGTCCAATGCTAGTAGAGAAGGGGGGTAACACCCCTCCG
CGCTCTTTTCCGATTTTTTTCTAAACCGTGGAATATTTCGGATATCCTTTTGTTGTTTCCGGGTGTACAA
TATGGACTTCCTCTTTTCTGGCAACCAAACCCATACATCGGGATTCCTATAATACCTTCGTTGGTCTCCC
TAACATGTAGGTGGCGGAGGGGAGATATACAATAGAACAGATACCAGACAAGACATAATGGGCTAAACAA
GACTACACCAATTACACTGCCTCATTGATGGTGGTACATAACGAACTAATACTGTAGCCCTAGACTTGAT
AGCCATCATCATATCGAAGTTTCACTACCCTTTTTCCATTTGCCATCTATTGAAGTAATAATAGGCGCAT
GCAACTTCTTTTCTTTTTTTTTCTTTTCTCTCTCCCCCGTTGTTGTCTCACCATATCCGCAATGACAAAA
AAATGATGGAAGACACTAAAGGAAAAAATTAACGACAAAGACAGCACCAACAGATGTCGTTGTTCCAGAG
CTGATGAGGGGTATCTCGAAGCACACGAAACTTTTTCCTTCCTTCATTCACGCACACTACTCTCTAATGA
GCAACGGTATACGGCCTTCCTTCCAGTTACTTGAATTTGAAATAAAAAAAAGTTTGCTGTCTTGCTATCA
AGTATAAATAGACCTGCAATTATTAATCTTTTGTTTCCTCGTCATTGTTCTCGTTCCCTTTCTTCCTTGT
TTCTTTTTCTGCACAATATTTCAAGCTATACCAAGCATACAATCAACTCCAAGCTGGCCGCTCTAGAACT
AGTAAAACAATGTCTCTTGAGATGCCCAAAAAGAAAAGAAAAGTGGGTAGTATGTCCAAAACCATCGTTC
TTTCGGTCGGCGAGGCTACTCGCACTCTGACTGAGATCCAGTCCACCGCAGACCGTCAGATCTTCGAAGA
GAAGGTCGGGCCTCTGGTGGGTCGGCTGCGCCTCACGGCTTCGCTCCGTCAAAACGGAGCCAAGACCGCG
TATCGCGTCAACCTAAAACTGGATCAGGCGGACGTCGTTGATTCCGGACTTCCGAAAGTGCGCTACACTC
AGGTATGGTCGCACGACGTGACAATCGTTGCGAATAGCACCGAGGCCTCGCGCAAATCGTTGTACGATTT
GACCAAGTCCCTCGTCGCGACCTCGCAGGTCGAAGATCTTGTCGTCAACCTTGTGCCGCTGGGCCGTGGC
TCCGGACGAGCCGATGCTCTCGACGATTTTGACCTCGATATGCTGGGATCCGACGCTCTCGATGACTTCG
ACCTTGACATGCTGGGGAGTGACGCTCTGGACGACTTCGATCTCGACATGCTGGGCTCCGACGCCCTGGA
TGACTTCGATCTGGACATGCTCATCAACTGAGCGGATCTCTTATGTCTTTACGATTTATAGTTTTCATTA
TCAAGTATGCCTATATTAGTATATAGCATCTTTAGATGACAGTGTTCGAAGTTTCACGAATAAAAGATAA
TATTCTACTTTTTGCTCCCACCGCGTTTGCTAGCACGAGTGAACACCATCCCTCGCCTGTGAGTTGTACC
CATTCCTCTAAACTGTAGACATGGTAGCTTCAGCAGTGTTCGTTATGTACGGCATCCTCCAACAAACAGT
CGGTTATAGTTTGTCCTGCTCCTCTGAATCGTCTCCCTCGATATTTCTCATCCCGGGCCGGTCTTTGAAA
AGATAATGTATGATTATGCTTTCACTCATATTTATACAGAAACTTGATGTTTTCTTTCGAGTATATACAA
GGTGATTACATGTACGTTTGAAGTACAACTCTAGATTTTGTAGTGCCCTCTTGGGCTAGCGGTAAAGGTG
CGCATTTTTTCACACCCTACAATGTTCTGTTCAAAAGATTTTGGTCAAACGCTGTAGAAGTGAAAGTTGG
TGCGCATGTTTCGGCGTTCGAAACTTCTCCGCAGTGAAAGATAAATGATCGATCTGTCGACAGTGCGATA
CGTTTTAGAGCTAGAAATAGCAAGTTAAAATAAGGCTAGTCCGTTATCAACTTGAAAAAGTGGCACCGAG
TCGGTGCAACATAAGGAGTTTATATGGAAACCCTTATGTTTTTTTGTTTTTTATGTCTCCGGGGTACCCA
ATTCGCCCTATAGTGAGTCGTATTACGCGCGCTCACTGGCCGTCGTTTTACAACGTCGTGACTGGGAAAA
CCCTGGCGTTACCCAACTTAATCGCCTTGCAGCACATCCCCCTTTCGCCAGCTGGCGTAATAGCGAAGAG
GCCCGCACCGATCGCCCTTCCCAACAGTTGCGCAGCCTGAATGGCGAATGG
[124 nt withheld, positions 6842-6965]
C
[91 nt withheld, positions 6967-7057]
A
[49 nt withheld, positions 7059-7107]
CCTTTGACGTTGGAGTCCACGTTCTTT
[37 nt withheld, positions 7135-7171]
ACCCTATCTCGGTCTATTCTTTTGATTTATAAGGGATTTTGCCGATTTCGGCCTATTGGTTAAAAAATGA
GCTGATTTAACAAAAATTTAACGCGAATTTTAACAAAATATTAACGCTTACAATTTCCTGATGCGGTATT
TTCTCCTTACGCATCTGTGCGGTATTTCACACCGCGTTTTCGACACTGGATGGCGGCGTTAGTATCGAAT
CGACAGCAGTATAGCGACCAGCATTCACATACGATTGACGCATGATATTACTTTCTGCGCACTTAACTTC
GCATCTGGGCAGATGATGTCGAGGCGAAAAAAAATATAAATCACGCTAACATTTGATTAAAATAGAACAA
CTACAATATAAAAAAACTATACAAATGACAAGTTCTTGAAAACAAGAATCTTTTTATTGTCAGTACTGAT
TAGAAAAACTCATCGAGCATCAAATGAAACTGCAATTTATTCATATCAGGATTATCAATACCATATTTTT
GAAAAAGCCGTTTCTGTAATGAAGGAGAAAACTCACCGAGGCAGTTCCATAGGATGGCAAGATCCTGGTA
TCGGTCTGCGATTCCGACTCGTCCAACATCAATACAACCTATTAATTTCCCCTCGTCAAAAATAAGGTTA
TCAAGTGAGAAATCACCATGAGTGACGACTGAATCCGGTGAGAATGGCAAAAGCTTATGCATTTCTTTCC
AGACTTGTTCAACAGGCCAGCCATTACGCTCGTCATCAAAATCACTCGCATCAACCAAACCGTTATTCAT
TCGTGATTGCGCCTGAGCGAGACGAAATACGCGATCGCTGTTAAAAGGACAATTACAAACAGGAATCGAA
TGCAACCGGCGCAGGAACACTGCCAGCGCATCAACAATATTTTCACCTGAATCAGGATATTCTTCTAATA
CCTGGAATGCTGTTTTGCCGGGGATCGCAGTGGTGAGTAACCATGCATCATCAGGAGTACGGATAAAATG
CTTGATGGTCGGAAGAGGCATAAATTCCGTCAGCCAGTTTAGTCTGACCATCTCATCTGTAACATCATTG
GCAACGCTACCTTTGCCATGTTTCAGAAACAACTCTGGCGCATCGGGCTTCCCATACAATCGATAGATTG
TCGCACCTGATTGCCCGACATTATCGCGAGCCCATTTATACCCATATAAATCAGCATCCATGTTGGAATT
TAATCGCGGCCTCGAAACGTGAGTCTTTTCCTTACCCATGGTTGTTTATGTTCGGATGTGATGTGAGAAC
TGTATCCTAGCAAGATTTTAAAAGGAAGTATATGAAAGAAGAACCTCAGTGGCAAATCCTAACCTTTTAT
ATTTCTCTACAGGGGCGCGGCGTGGGGACAATTCAACGCGTCTGTGAGGGGAGCGTTTCCCTGCTCGCAG
GTCTGCAGCGAGGAGCCGTAATTTTTGCTTCGCGCCGTGCGGCCATCAAAATGTATGGATGCAAATGATT
ATACATGGGGATGTATGGGCTAAATGTACGGGCGACAGTCACATCATGCCCCTGAGCTGCGCAC
Features (pLannotate 1.2.2; 25 found; start..end, strand, type, name):
     42..86      -  misc_feature   bom (fragment): basis of mobility region from pBR322
    188..223     -  CDS            rop (fragment): Rop protein, which maintains plasmids at low copy number; rop
    291..1633    +  rep_origin     2μ ori: yeast 2μ plasmid origin of replication
   1660..1764    +  promoter       AmpR promoter: bla
   1765..2625    +  CDS            AmpR: β-lactamase; bla; confers resistance to ampicillin, carbenicillin, and related antibiotics
   2796..3384    +  rep_origin     ori: high-copy-number ColE1/pMB1/pBR322/pUC origin of replication
   3567..3659    +  CDS            lacI (fragment): lac repressor; lacI; The lac repressor binds to the lac operator to inhibit transcription in E. coli. This inhibition can be relieved by adding lactose or isopropyl-β-D-thiogalactopyranoside (IPTG).
   3672..3693    +  protein_bind   CAP binding site: CAP binding activates transcription in the presence of cAMP. E. coli catabolite activator protein
   3708..3738    +  promoter       lac promoter: promoter for the E. coli lac operon
   3746..3762    +  protein_bind   lac operator: The lac repressor binds to the lac operator to inhibit transcription in E. coli. This inhibition can be relieved by adding lactose or isopropyl-β-D-thiogalactopyranoside (IPTG). lac repressor encoded by lacI
   3807..3825    +  promoter       T3 promoter: promoter for bacteriophage T3 RNA polymerase
   3891..4229    +  CDS            YO085_YEAST: Protein predicted: Swiss-Prot protein existence level 4. From Saccharomyces cerevisiae (strain ATCC 204508 / S288c) (Baker's yeast).
   4594..5298    +  promoter       ADH1 promoter: S. cerevisiae ADH1; promoter for alcohol dehydrogenase 1
   5306..5323    +  misc_feature   MCS (fragment): pBluescript multiple cloning site
   5375..5737    +  CDS            COAT_BPPP7: Experimental evidence at protein level: Swiss-Prot protein existence level 1. Forms the phage shell; binds to the phage RNA. From Pseudomonas phage PP7 (Bacteriophage PP7).
   5877..5902    +  CDS            VP64 (fragment): tetrameric repeat of the minimal activation domain of herpes simplex virus VP16 (Beerli et al., 1998)
   5912..6211    +  terminator     ADH2 terminator: transcription terminator for the S. cerevisiae alcohol dehydrogenase 2 (ADH2) gene
   6222..6490    +  promoter       SNR52 promoter: promoter for the S. cerevisiae small nucleolar RNA gene SNR52
   6512..6587    +  misc_RNA       gRNA scaffold: guide RNA scaffold for the Streptococcus pyogenes CRISPR/Cas9 system
   6619..6638    +  terminator     SUP4 terminator: transcription terminator for the S. cerevisiae SUP4 tRNA gene
   6657..6675    -  promoter       T7 promoter: promoter for bacteriophage T7 RNA polymerase
   6683..6838    +  CDS            lacZα (fragment): LacZα fragment of β-galactosidase; lacZ fragment
   6842..7270    +  rep_origin     f1 ori (sequence partly withheld): f1 bacteriophage origin of replication; arrow indicates direction of (+) strand synthesis
   7298..7346    -  misc_feature   bom (fragment): basis of mobility region from pBR322
   7388..39      -  gene           kanMX (across the origin): yeast selectable marker conferring kanamycin resistance (Wach et al., 1994)
