[The description below was written by a language model from this plasmid's Addgene catalogue record and pLannotate feature annotations shown in this document.]
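Description:
pRS42K_PCP-VP64_A-PP7 is an episomal yeast expression plasmid built on the pRS42K shuttle backbone. It replicates in yeast from the 2μ origin and is selected there with G418 through the kanMX marker. In E. coli it is propagated from a high-copy ColE1/pUC-type origin under ampicillin selection (AmpR). The backbone also carries an f1 origin, lac promoter/lacZα remnants, and T3 and T7 promoters that flank the cloning region and serve as sequencing primer sites. The catalogue lists a total size of 7,946 bp, whereas the sequenced record behind the feature table is 8,705 nt; the record does not explain the difference.

Two cassettes sit in tandem between the T3 and T7 sites. In the first, the S. cerevisiae ADH1 promoter and ADH2 terminator drive a synthetic transactivator in which the PP7 bacteriophage coat protein (PCP) is fused to VP64, a tetrameric repeat of the herpes simplex VP16 minimal activation domain, with an N-terminal SV40 nuclear localisation signal. The annotation detects only a fragment of VP64. In the second, the SNR52 promoter and SUP4 terminator, a standard pairing for small RNA expression in yeast, produce the scaffold RNA A-PP7. This scRNA contains an S. pyogenes Cas9 guide scaffold and, as the name implies, a PP7 hairpin that PCP binds; the record does not define the target designated "A".

No Cas9 or dCas9 gene is annotated on this plasmid, so the scRNA presumably relies on one supplied separately to bring PCP-VP64 to a target promoter. The associated work describes a tunable, expandable transactivation system in the probiotic yeast Saccharomyces boulardii.
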