Addgene plasmid #177156: pRS42K_PCP-VP64_A-PP7
Purpose: Expresses transactivator (PCP-VP64) and scRNA (A-PP7) in yeast cells
Depositing lab: Gautam Dantas. Depositing organization: Washington University in Saint Louis. Publication: A Tunable and Expandable Transactivation System in Probiotic Yeast Saccharomyces boulardii. Kwak S, Mahmud B, Dantas G. ACS Synth Biol. 2022 Jan 21;11(1):508-514. doi: 10.1021/acssynbio.1c00384. Epub 2021 Dec 23. PubMed 34939781.
Backbone
  Vector backbone: pRS42K
  Backbone manufacturer: EUROSCARF
  Backbone size w/o insert (bp): 7364
  Total vector size (bp): 7946
  Modifications to backbone: ADH1 promoter and ADH2 terminator were introduced. Another expression cassette of scRNA (A-PP7) was introduced following PCP-VP64 cassette.
  Vector type: Yeast Expression
  Selectable markers: Neomycin (select with G418)
Growth in bacteria
  Bacterial resistance: Ampicillin, 100 μg/mL
  Growth temperature: 37°C
  Growth strain: DH5alpha
  Copy number: Unknown
Gene/Insert 1
  Gene/Insert name: PCP-VP64
  Species: Synthetic
  Insert size (bp): 582
  Promoter: ADH1 promoter
  Tag / fusion protein: SV40 NLS (N terminal on insert)
  Cloning method: Restriction Enzyme; 5′ cloning site SpeI (not destroyed); 3′ cloning site None (unknown if destroyed)
  Sequencing primers: 5′ T3; 3′ T7
Gene/Insert 2
  Gene/Insert name: A-PP7
  Insert size (bp): 127
  Promoter: SNR52 promoter
  Cloning method: Ligation Independent Cloning
  Sequencing primers: 5′ T3; 3′ T7
Terms and licenses: Academic/Nonprofit Terms; Industry Terms: Not Available to Industry
How to cite: pRS42K_PCP-VP64_A-PP7 was a gift from Gautam Dantas (Addgene plasmid # 177156 ; http://n2t.net/addgene:177156 ; RRID:Addgene_177156)
